>Addgene plasmid #140569 | pX165-evoCas9 | addgene full sequence | sequence record 296572 | Addgene NGS Result
CCGGGAGCTGCATGTGTCAGAGGTTTTCACCGTCATCACCGAAACGCGCGAGACGAAAGGGCCTCGTGAT
ACGCCTATTTTTATAGGTTAATGTCATGATAATAATGGTTTCTTAGACGTCAGGTGGCACTTTTCGGGGA
AATGTGCGCGGAACCCCTATTTGTTTATTTTTCTAAATACATTCAAATATGTATCCGCTCATGAGACAAT
AACCCTGATAAATGCTTCAATAATATTGAAAAAGGAAGAGTATGAGTATTCAACATTTCCGTGTCGCCCT
TATTCCCTTTTTTGCGGCATTTTGCCTTCCTGTTTTTGCTCACCCAGAAACGCTGGTGAAAGTAAAAGAT
GCTGAAGATCAGTTGGGTGCACGAGTGGGTTACATCGAACTGGATCTCAACAGCGGTAAGATCCTTGAGA
GTTTTCGCCCCGAAGAACGTTTTCCAATGATGAGCACTTTTAAAGTTCTGCTATGTGGCGCGGTATTATC
CCGTATTGACGCCGGGCAAGAGCAACTCGGTCGCCGCATACACTATTCTCAGAATGACTTGGTTGAGTAC
TCACCAGTCACAGAAAAGCATCTTACGGATGGCATGACAGTAAGAGAATTATGCAGTGCTGCCATAACCA
TGAGTGATAACACTGCGGCCAACTTACTTCTGACAACGATCGGAGGACCGAAGGAGCTAACCGCTTTTTT
GCACAACATGGGGGATCATGTAACTCGCCTTGATCGTTGGGAACCGGAGCTGAATGAAGCCATACCAAAC
GACGAGCGTGACACCACGATGCCTGTAGCAATGGCAACAACGTTGCGCAAACTATTAACTGGCGAACTAC
TTACTCTAGCTTCCCGGCAACAATTAATAGACTGGATGGAGGCGGATAAAGTTGCAGGACCACTTCTGCG
CTCGGCCCTTCCGGCTGGCTGGTTTATTGCTGATAAATCTGGAGCCGGTGAGCGTGGAAGCCGCGGTATC
ATTGCAGCACTGGGGCCAGATGGTAAGCCCTCCCGTATCGTAGTTATCTACACGACGGGGAGTCAGGCAA
CTATGGATGAACGAAATAGACAGATCGCTGAGATAGGTGCCTCACTGATTAAGCATTGGTAACTGTCAGA
CCAAGTTTACTCATATATACTTTAGATTGATTTAAAACTTCATTTTTAATTTAAAAGGATCTAGGTGAAG
ATCCTTTTTGATAATCTCATGACCAAAATCCCTTAACGTGAGTTTTCGTTCCACTGAGCGTCAGACCCCG
TAGAAAAGATCAAAGGATCTTCTTGAGATCCTTTTTTTCTGCGCGTAATCTGCTGCTTGCAAACAAAAAA
ACCACCGCTACCAGCGGTGGTTTGTTTGCCGGATCAAGAGCTACCAACTCTTTTTCCGAAGGTAACTGGC
TTCAGCAGAGCGCAGATACCAAATACTGTTCTTCTAGTGTAGCCGTAGTTAGGCCACCACTTCAAGAACT
CTGTAGCACCGCCTACATACCTCGCTCTGCTAATCCTGTTACCAGTGGCTGCTGCCAGTGGCGATAAGTC
GTGTCTTACCGGGTTGGACTCAAGACGATAGTTACCGGATAAGGCGCAGCGGTCGGGCTGAACGGGGGGT
TCGTGCACACAGCCCAGCTTGGAGCGAACGACCTACACCGAACTGAGATACCTACAGCGTGAGCTATGAG
AAAGCGCCACGCTTCCCGAAGGGAGAAAGGCGGACAGGTATCCGGTAAGCGGCAGGGTCGGAACAGGAGA
GCGCACGAGGGAGCTTCCAGGGGGAAACGCCTGGTATCTTTATAGTCCTGTCGGGTTTCGCCACCTCTGA
CTTGAGCGTCGATTTTTGTGATGCTCGTCAGGGGGGCGGAGCCTATGGAAAAACGCCAGCAACGCGGCCT
TTTTACGGTTCCTGGCCTTTTGCTGGCCTTTTGCTCACATGTCCTGCAGGCAGCTGCGCGCTCGCTCGCT
CACTGAGGCCGCCCGGGCGTCGGGCGACCTTTGGTCGCCCGGCCTCAGTGAGCGAGCGAGCGCGCAGAGA
GGGAGTGGCCAACTCCATCACTAGGGGTTCCTGCGGCCTCTAGAGGTACCCGTTACATAACTTACGGTAA
ATGGCCCGCCTGGCTGACCGCCCAACGACCCCCGCCCATTGACGTCAATAGTAACGCCAATAGGGACTTT
CCATTGACGTCAATGGGTGGAGTATTTACGGTAAACTGCCCACTTGGCAGTACATCAAGTGTATCATATG
CCAAGTACGCCCCCTATTGACGTCAATGACGGTAAATGGCCCGCCTGGCATTGTGCCCAGTACATGACCT
TATGGGACTTTCCTACTTGGCAGTACATCTACGTATTAGTCATCGCTATTACCATGGTCGAGGTGAGCCC
CACGTTCTGCTTCACTCTCCCCATCTCCCCCCCCTCCCCACCCCCAATTTTGTATTTATTTATTTTTTAA
TTATTTTGTGCAGCGATGGGGGCGGGGGGGGGGGGGGGGCGCGCGCCRGGSGGGGGGGGGSGGGGSGRGG
GGSGGGGSGGGGSGRGGCGGAGAGGTGCGGCGGCAGCCAATCAGAGCGGCGCGCTCCGAAAGTTTCCTTT
TATGGCGAGGCGGCGGCGGCGGCGGCCCTATAAAAAGCGAAGCGCGCGGCGGGCGGGAGTCGCTGCGCGC
TGCCTTCGCCCCGTGCCCCGCTCCGCCGCCGCCTCGCGCCGCCCGCCCCGGCTCTGACTGACCGCGTTAC
TCCCACAGGTGAGCGGGCGGGACGGCCCTTCTCCTCCGGGCTGTAATTAGCTGAGCAAGAGGTAAGGGTT
TAAGGGATGGTTGGTTGGTGGGGTATTAATGTTTAATTACCTGGAGCACCTGCCTGAAATCACTTTTTTT
CAGGTTGGACCGGTGCCACCATGGACTATAAGGACCACGACGGAGACTACAAGGATCATGATATTGATTA
CAAAGACGATGACGATAAGATGGCCCCAAAGAAGAAGCGGAAGGTCGGTATCCACGGAGTCCCAGCAGCC
GACAAGAAGTACAGCATCGGCCTGGACATCGGCACCAACTCTGTGGGCTGGGCCGTGATCACCGACGAGT
ACAAGGTGCCCAGCAAGAAATTCAAGGTGCTGGGCAACACCGACCGGCACAGCATCAAGAAGAACCTGAT
CGGAGCGCTGCTGTTCGACAGCGGCGAAACAGCCGAGGCCACCCGGCTTAAGAGAACCGCCAGAAGAAGA
TACACCAGACGGAAGAACCGGATCTGCTATCTGCAAGAGATCTTCAGCAACGAGATGGCCAAGGTGGACG
ACAGCTTCTTCCACAGACTGGAAGAGTCCTTCCTGGTGGAAGAGGATAAGAAGCACGAGCGGCACCCCAT
CTTCGGCAACATCGTGGACGAGGTGGCCTACCACGAGAAGTACCCCACCATCTACCACCTGAGAAAGAAA
CTGGTGGACAGCACCGACAAGGCCGACCTGCGGCTGATCTATCTGGCCCTGGCCCACATGATCAAGTTCC
GGGGCCACTTCCTGATCGAGGGCGACCTGAACCCCGACAACAGCGACGTGGACAAGCTGTTCATCCAGCT
GGTGCAGACCTACAACCAGCTGTTCGAGGAAAACCCCATCAACGCCAGCGGCGTGGACGCCAAGGCCATC
CTGTCTGCCAGACTGAGCAAGAGCAGACGGCTGGAAAATCTGATCGCCCAGCTGCCCGGCGAGAAGAAGA
ATGGCCTGTTCGGAAACCTGATTGCCCTGAGCCTGGGCCTGACCCCCAACTTCAAGAGCAACTTCGACCT
GGCCGAGGATGCCAAACTGCAGCTGAGCAAGGACACCTACGACGACGACCTGGACAACCTGCTGGCCCAG
ATCGGCGACCAGTACGCCGACCTGTTTCTGGCCGCCAAGAACCTGTCCGACGCCATCCTGCTGAGCGACA
TCCTGAGAGTGAACACCGAGATCACCAAGGCCCCCCTGAGCGCCTCTATGATCAAGAGATACGACGAGCA
CCACCAGGACCTGACCCTGCTGAAAGCTCTCGTGCGGCAGCAGCTGCCTGAGAAGTACAAAGAGATTTTC
TTCGACCAGAGCAAGAACGGCTACGCCGGCTACATTGACGGCGGAGCCAGCCAGGAAGAGTTCTACAAGT
TCATCAAGCCCATCCTGGAAAAGATGGACGGCACCGAGGAACTGCTCGTGAAGCTGAACAGAGAGGACCT
CCTGAGGAAGCAGCGGACCTTCGACAACGGCAGCATCCCCCACCAGATCCACCTGGGAGAGCTGCACGCC
ATTCTGCGGCGGCAGGAAGATTTTTACCCATTCCTGAAGGACAACCGGGAAAAGATCGAGAAGATCCTGA
CCTTCCGCATCCCCTACTACGTGGGCCCTCTGGCCAGGGGAAACAGCAGATTCGCCTGGATGACCAGAAA
GAGCGAGGAAACCATCACCCCCTGGAACTTCGAGGAAGTGGTGGACAAGGGCGCTTCCGCCCAGAGCTTC
ATCGAGCGGGTGACCAACTTCGATAAGAACCTGCCCAACGAGAAGGTGCTGCCCAAGCACAGCCTGCTGA
ACGAGTACTTCACCGTGTATAACGAGCTGACCGAAGTGAAATACGTGACCGAGGGAATGAGAAAGCCCGC
CTTCCTGAGCGGCGAGCAGAAAAAGGCCATCGTGGACCTGCTGTTCAAGACCAACCGGAAAGTGACCGTG
AAGCAGCTGAAAGAGGACTACTTCAAGAAAATCGAGTGCTTCGACTCCGTGGAAATCTCCGGCGTGGAAG
ATCGGTTCAACGCCTCCCTGGGCACATACCACGATCTGCTGAAAATTATCAAGGACAAGGACTTCCTGGA
CAATGAGGAAAACGAGGACATTCTGGAAGATATCGTGCTGACCCTGACACTGTTTGAGGACAGAGAGATG
ATCGAGGAACGGCTGAAAACCTATGCCCACCTGTTCGACGACAAAGTGATGAAGCAGCTGAAGCGGCGGA
GATACACCGGCTGGGGCCAGCTGAGCCGGAAGCTGATCAACGGCATCCGGGACAAGCAGTCCGGCAAGAC
AATCCTGGATTTCCTGAAGTCCGACGGCTTCGCCAACAGAAACTTCATGCAATTGATCCACGACGACAGC
CTGACCTTTAAAGAGGACATCCAGAAAGCCCAGGTGTCCGGCCAGGGCGATAGTCTACACGAGCACATTG
CCAATCTGGCCGGCAGCCCCGCCATTAAGAAGGGCATCCTGCAGACAGTGAAGGTGGTGGACGAGCTCGT
GAAAGTGATGGGCCGGCACAAGCCCGAGAACATCGTGATCGAAATGGCCAGAGAGAACCAGACCACCCAG
AAGGGACAGAAGAACAGCCGCGAGAGAATGAAGCGGATCGAAGAGGGCATCAAAGAGCTGGGCAGCCAGA
TCCTGAAAGAACACCCCGTGGAAAACACCCAGCTGCAGAACGAGAAGCTGTACCTGTACTACCTGCAGAA
TGGGCGGGATATGTACGTGGACCAGGAACTGGACATCAACCGGCTGTCCGACTACGATGTGGACCATATC
GTGCCTCAGAGCTTTCTGAAGGACGACTCCATCGACAACAAGGTGCTGACCAGAAGCGACAAGAACCGGG
GCAAGAGCGACAACGTGCCCTCCGAAGAGGTCGTGAAGAAGATGAAGAACTACTGGCGGCAGCTGCTGAA
CGCCAAGCTTATTACCCAGAGAAAGTTCGACAATCTGACCAAGGCCGAGAGAGGCGGCCTGAGCGAACTG
GATAAGGCCGGCTTCATCAAGAGACAGCTGGTGGAAACCCGGCAGATCACAAAGCACGTGGCACAGATCC
TGGACTCCCGGATGAACACTAAGTACGACGAGAATGACAAGCTGATCCGGGAAGTGAAAGTGATCACCCT
GAAGTCCAAGCTGGTGTCCGATTTCCGGAAGGATTTCCAGTTTTACAAAGTGCGCGAGATCAACAACTAC
CACCACGCCCACGACGCCTACCTGAACGCCGTCGTGGGAACCGCCCTGATCAAAAAGTACCCTAAGCTCG
AGAGCGAGTTCGTGTACGGCGACTACAAGGTGTACGACGTGCGGAAGATGATCGCCAAGAGCGAGCAGGA
AATCGGCAAGGCTACCGCCAAGTACTTCTTCTACAGCAACATCATGAACTTTTTCAAGACCGAGATTACC
CTGGCCAACGGCGAGATCCGGAAGCGGCCTCTGATCGAGACAAACGGCGAAACCGGGGAGATCGTGTGGG
ATAAGGGCCGGGATTTTGCCACCGTGCGGAAAGTGCTGAGCATGCCCCAAGTGAATATCGTGAAAAAGAC
CGAGGTGCAGACAGGCGGCTTCAGCAAAGAGTCTATCCTGCCCAAGAGGAACAGCGATAAGCTGATCGCC
AGAAAGAAGGACTGGGACCCTAAGAAGTACGGCGGCTTCGACAGCCCCACCGTGGCCTATTCTGTGCTGG
TGGTGGCCAAAGTGGAAAAGGGCAAGTCCAAGAAACTGAAGAGTGTGAAAGAGCTGCTGGGGATCACCAT
CATGGAAAGAAGCAGCTTCGAGAAGAATCCCATCGACTTTCTGGAAGCCAAGGGCTACAAAGAAGTGAAA
AAGGACCTGATCATCAAGCTGCCTAAGTACTCCCTGTTCGAGCTGGAAAACGGCCGGAAGAGAATGCTGG
CCTCTGCCGGCGAACTGCAGAAGGGAAACGAACTGGCCCTGCCCTCCAAATATGTGAACTTCCTGTACCT
GGCCAGCCACTATGAGAAGCTGAAGGGCTCCCCCGAGGATAATGAGCAGAAACAGCTGTTTGTGGAACAG
CACAAGCACTACCTGGACGAGATCATCGAGCAGATCAGCGAGTTCTCCAAGAGAGTGATCCTGGCCGACG
CTAATCTGGACAAAGTGCTGTCCGCCTACAACAAGCACCGGGATAAGCCCATCAGAGAGCAGGCCGAGAA
TATCATCCACCTGTTTACCCTGACCAATCTGGGAGCCCCTGCCGCCTTCAAGTACTTTGACACCACCATC
GACCGGAAGAGGTACACCAGCACCAAAGAGGTGCTGGACGCCACCCTGATCCACCAGAGCATCACCGGCC
TGTACGAGACACGGATCGACCTGTCTCAGCTGGGAGGCGACAAAAGGCCGGCGGCCACGAAAAAGGCCGG
CCAGGCAAAAAAGAAAAAGTAAGAATTCCTAGAGCTCGCTGATCAGCCTCGACTGTGCCTTCTAGTTGCC
AGCCATCTGTTGTTTGCCCCTCCCCCGTGCCTTCCTTGACCCTGGAAGGTGCCACTCCCACTGTCCTTTC
CTAATAAAATGAGGAAATTGCATCGCATTGTCTGAGTAGGTGTCATTCTATTCTGGGGGGTGGGGTGGGG
CAGGACAGCAAGGGGGAGGATTGGGAAGAGAATAGCAGGCATGCTGGGGAGCGGCCGCAGGAACCCCTAG
TGATGGAGTTGGCCACTCCCTCTCTGCGCGCTCGCTCGCTCACTGAGGCCGGGCGACCAAAGGTCGCCCG
ACGCCCGGGCTTTGCCCGGGCGGCCTCAGTGAGCGAGCGAGCGCGCAGCTGCCTGCAGGGGCGCCTGATG
CGGTATTTTCTCCTTACGCATCTGTGCGGTATTTCACACCGCATA
[95 nt withheld, positions 7606-7700]
T
[46 nt withheld, positions 7702-7747]
C
[141 nt withheld, positions 7749-7889]
CCTTTGACGTTGGAGTCCACGTTCTTT
[37 nt withheld, positions 7917-7953]
ACTCTATCTCGGGCTATTCTTTTGATTTATAAGGGATTTTGCCGATTTCGGTCTATTGGTTAAAAAATGA
GCTGATTTAACAAAAATTTAACGCGAATTTTAACAAAATATTAACGTTTACAATTTTATGGTGCACTCTC
AGTACAATCTGCTCTGATGCCGCATAGTTAAGCCAGCCCCGACACCCGCCAACACCCGCTGACGCGCCCT
GACGGGCTTGTCTGCTCCCGGCATCCGCTTACAGACAAGCTGTGACCGTCT
Features (pLannotate 1.2.2; 16 found; start..end, strand, type, name):
     17..52      -  CDS            rop (fragment): Rop protein, which maintains plasmids at low copy number; rop
    147..251     +  promoter       AmpR promoter: bla
    252..1112    +  CDS            AmpR: β-lactamase; bla; confers resistance to ampicillin, carbenicillin, and related antibiotics
   1283..1871    +  rep_origin     ori: high-copy-number ColE1/pMB1/pBR322/pUC origin of replication
   1944..1971    +  repeat_region  AAV2 ITR (fragment): inverted terminal repeat of adeno-associated virus serotype 2 inverted
   2000..2027    +  repeat_region  AAV2 ITR (fragment): inverted terminal repeat of adeno-associated virus serotype 2 inverted
   2081..2366    +  enhancer       CMV enhancer: human cytomegalovirus immediate early enhancer; contains an 18-bp deletion relative to the standard CMV enhancer
   2368..2645    +  promoter       chicken β-actin promoter: No description available
   2646..2873    +  intron         hybrid intron: hybrid between chicken β-actin (CBA) and minute virus of mice (MMV) introns (Gray et al., 2011)
   3011..7111    +  CDS            evoCas9: Streptococcus pyogenes Cas9 variant with improved specificity (Casini et al., 2018) generates RNA-guided double strand breaks in DNA
   7112..7159    +  CDS            nucleoplasmin NLS: bipartite nuclear localization signal from nucleoplasmin
   7193..7304    +  polyA_signal   bGH poly(A) signal: bovine growth hormone polyadenylation signal
   7409..7549    +  repeat_region  AAV2 ITR: inverted terminal repeat of adeno-associated virus serotype 2 inverted
   7554..7605    -  misc_feature   bom (fragment): basis of mobility region from pBR322
   7624..8079    +  rep_origin     f1 ori (sequence partly withheld): f1 bacteriophage origin of replication; arrow indicates direction of (+) strand synthesis
   8080..8129    -  misc_feature   bom (fragment): basis of mobility region from pBR322
