[The description below was written by a language model from this plasmid's Addgene catalogue record and pLannotate feature annotations shown in this document.]
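Description:
pX165-evoCas9 is a mammalian expression plasmid built on the pX165 backbone that produces evoCas9, a high-specificity variant of Streptococcus pyogenes Cas9 carrying the substitutions M495V, Y515N, K526E and R661Q. It is propagated in E. coli through a high-copy ColE1/pUC-type origin and selected with ampicillin via the β-lactamase gene under its native promoter. An f1 phage origin is also present, along with small remnants of rop and bom sequences that appear to be backbone leftovers rather than functional elements.

The expression cassette is driven by a hybrid promoter made of the CMV immediate-early enhancer, the chicken β-actin promoter and a chimeric CBA/MVM intron, an arrangement that gives strong, broadly active transcription in mammalian cells. The evoCas9 coding sequence is followed in frame by a bipartite nucleoplasmin nuclear localization signal, which directs the nuclease to the nucleus, and transcripts are terminated by a bovine growth hormone polyadenylation signal. There is an unannotated stretch between the intron and the Cas9 coding sequence, whose contents the record does not state. No guide RNA cassette or U6 promoter is annotated, so the guide would apparently have to be supplied separately.

AAV2 inverted terminal repeat sequences flank the cassette, with a full ITR downstream and only short fragments detected upstream. The record does not describe the plasmid as intended for AAV packaging, only for expression in mammalian cells. It was deposited in connection with a study that profiled the specificity of Cas9 variants in parallel, where it would serve to express evoCas9 for comparison of on- and off-target cleavage against other engineered nucleases.
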