Addgene plasmid #140569: pX165-evoCas9
Purpose: Expresses evoCas9 in mammalian cells
Depositing lab: Feng Zhang. Depositing organization: Broad Institute. Publication: Highly Parallel Profiling of Cas9 Variant Specificity. Schmid-Burgk JL, Gao L, Li D, Gardner Z, Strecker J, Lash B, Zhang F. Mol Cell. 2020 Mar 17. pii: S1097-2765(20)30143-X. doi: 10.1016/j.molcel.2020.02.023. PubMed 32187529.
Backbone
  Vector backbone: pX165
Growth in bacteria
  Bacterial resistance: Ampicillin, 100 μg/mL
  Growth temperature: 37°C
  Growth strain: DH5alpha
  Copy number: Unknown
Gene/Insert
  Gene/Insert name: Cas9
  Species: Streptococcus pyogenes
  Mutation: M495V Y515N K526E R661Q
Terms and licenses: Academic/Nonprofit Terms; Industry Terms: Not Available to Industry
How to cite: pX165-evoCas9 was a gift from Feng Zhang (Addgene plasmid # 140569 ; http://n2t.net/addgene:140569 ; RRID:Addgene_140569)
